>Addgene plasmid #136647 | pGEX-4T-3-SH3BP1 | addgene full sequence | sequence record 271747 | Addgene NGS Result
ATGTCCCCTATACTAGGTTATTGGAAAATTAAGGGCCTTGTGCAACCCACTCGACTTCTTTTGGAATATC
TTGAAGAAAAATATGAAGAGCATTTGTATGAGCGCGATGAAGGTGATAAATGGCGAAACAAAAAGTTTGA
ATTGGGTTTGGAGTTTCCCAATCTTCCTTATTATATTGATGGTGATGTTAAATTAACACAGTCTATGGCC
ATCATACGTTATATAGCTGACAAGCACAACATGTTGGGTGGTTGTCCAAAAGAGCGTGCAGAGATTTCAA
TGCTTGAAGGAGCGGTTTTGGATATTAGATACGGTGTTTCGAGAATTGCATATAGTAAAGACTTTGAAAC
TCTCAAAGTTGATTTTCTTAGCAAGCTACCTGAAATGCTGAAAATGTTCGAAGATCGTTTATGTCATAAA
ACATATTTAAATGGTGATCATGTAACCCATCCTGACTTCATGTTGTATGACGCTCTTGATGTTGTTTTAT
ACATGGACCCAATGTGCCTGGATGCGTTCCCAAAATTAGTTTGTTTTAAAAAACGTATTGAAGCTATCCC
ACAAATTGATAAGTACTTGAAATCCAGCAAGTATATAGCATGGCCTTTGCAGGGCTGGCAAGCCACGTTT
GGTGGTGGCGACCATCCTCCAAAATCGGATCTGGTTCCGCGTGGATCCATGCAGGACCTGCCAGGCAACG
ACAACAGCACCGCCGGCCTCGAGATGATGAAGAGGCAGCTGCACCGCATGCGGCAGCTGGCCCAGACGGG
CAGCTTGGGACGCACCCCGGAGACCGCTGAGTTCCTGGGTGAGGACCTGCTGCAGGTAGAACAGCGGCTG
GAGCCGGCCAAGCGGGCAGCCCACAACATCCACAAGCGGCTGCAGGCCTGTCTGCAGGGCCAGAGCGGGG
CAGACATGGACAAGCGGGTGAAGAAGCTTCCCCTCATGGCTCTGTCCACCACGATGGCTGAGAGCTTCAA
GGAGCTGGACCCTGATTCCAGCATGGGGAAGGCCTTGGAGATGAGCTGTGCCATCCAGAATCAGCTGGCC
CGCATCCTGGCCGAGTTTGAGATGACCCTGGAGAGGGACGTCCTGCAGCCACTCAGCAGGCTGAGTGAGG
AGGAGCTGCCAGCCATCCTCAAACACAAGAAAAGCCTCCAGAAGCTCGTGTCCGACTGGAACACACTCAA
GAGCAGGCTCAGTCAGGCAACCAAGAATTCAGGCAGCAGTCAAGGCCTAGGAGGCAGCCCGGGTAGTCAC
AGCCATACGACCATGGCCAACAAGGTGGAGACGCTGAAGGAGGAGGAGGAGGAGCTGAAGAGGAAAGTGG
AGCAATGCAGGGACGAGTACTTGGCTGACCTGTACCACTTTGTTACCAAGGAGGACTCCTATGCCAACTA
CTTCATTCGTCTCCTGGAGATTCAGGCCGATTACCATCGCAGGTCACTGAGCTCGCTGGACACAGCCCTG
GCTGAGCTGAGGGAGAACCACGGCCAAGCAGACCACTCCCCTTCGATGACAGCCACCCACTTCCCCAGGG
TGTATGGGGTGTCGCTGGCAACCCACCTGCAAGAGCTGGGCCGGGAGATTGCCCTGCCCATCGAGGCCTG
CGTCATGATGCTGCTTTCTGAGGGCATGAAGGAAGAGGGTCTCTTCCGTCTGGCTGCTGGGGCCTCGGTG
CTGAAGCGTCTCAAGCAGACAATGGCCTCGGACCCCCACAGCCTGGAGGAGTTCTGCTCCGACCCGCACG
CTGTGGCAGGTGCCCTCAAGTCCTATCTGCGGGAGCTGCCAGAGCCTCTGATGACCTTCGACCTCTATGA
TGACTGGATGAGGGCAGCCAGCCTGAAGGAGCCAGGGGCCCGGCTGCAGGCCCTCCAAGAGGTGTGCAGC
CGCCTACCCCCCGAGAACCTCAGCAACCTCAGGTACCTGATGAAGTTCCTGGCACGGCTGGCCGAGGAGC
AGGAGGTGAACAAGATGACACCCAGCAACATCGCCATAGTCCTGGGACCCAACTTGCTGTGGCCACCTGA
GAAAGAAGGGGACCAGGCCCAGCTGGATGCAGCCTCCGTGTCTTCCATCCAGGTGGTGGGCGTCGTCGAG
GCGCTGATCCAGAGCGCAGACACCCTCTTCCCTGGAGACATCAACTTCAACGTGTCAGGCCTCTTCTCAG
CTGTTACCCTCCAGGACACAGTCAGTGACAGGCTGGCCTCTGAGGAACTTCCGTCCACTGCCGTGCCCAC
CCCAGCCACCACCCCGGCTCCGGCTCCGGCTCCAGCTCCAGCTCCGGCCCCAGCCTTGGCTTCAGCAGCT
ACCAAGGAAAGGACAGAGTCTGAGGTGCCTCCCAGACCAGCCTCCCCCAAGGTCACCAGGAGTCCCCCGG
AGACAGCTGCCCCAGTGGAGGACATGGCTCGGAGGACCAAGCGCCCGGCGCCAGCCCGGCCCACCATGCC
GCCCCCCCAGGTCTCCGGCTCCCGCTCCTCCCCTCCAGCCCCGCCCTTGCCCCCTGGCTCTGGCAGCCCT
GGGACCCCCCAAGCCCTGCCCCGACGTCTGGTTGGCAGCAGCCTCCGAGCCCCCACAGTGCCACCCCCGT
TACCCCCCACACCCCCTCAGCCTGCCCGGCGCCAAAGCCGGCGTTCACCAGCCTCCCCCAGCCCGGCCTC
CCCAGGTCCAGCCTCCCCCAGCCCAGTCTCTTTGAGTAACCCTGCACAGGTGGACCTGGGGGCTGCCACA
GCAGAGGGAGGAGCCCCTGAGGCTATCAGTGGGGTCCCCACTCCCCCAGCTATCCCCCCGCAGCCCCGCC
CCAGGAGCCTTGCCTCAGAGACCAACTGATCTAGGGGTCGACTCGAGCGGCCGCATCGTGACTGACTGAC
GATCTGCCTCGCGCGTTTCGGTGATGACGGTGAAAACCTCTGACACATGCAGCTCCCGGAGACGGTCACA
GCTTGTCTGTAAGCGGATGCCGGGAGCAGACAAGCCCGTCAGGGCGCGTCAGCGGGTGTTGGCGGGTGTC
GGGGCGCAGCCATGACCCAGTCACGTAGCGATAGCGGAGTGTATAATTCTTGAAGACGAAAGGGCCTCGT
GATACGCCTATTTTTATAGGTTAATGTCATGATAATAATGGTTTCTTAGACGTCAGGTGGCACTTTTCGG
GGAAATGTGCGCGGAACCCCTATTTGTTTATTTTTCTAAATACATTCAAATATGTATCCGCTCATGAGAC
AATAACCCTGATAAATGCTTCAATAATATTGAAAAAGGAAGAGTATGAGTATTCAACATTTCCGTGTCGC
CCTTATTCCCTTTTTTGCGGCATTTTGCCTTCCTGTTTTTGCTCACCCAGAAACGCTGGTGAAAGTAAAA
GATGCTGAAGATCAGTTGGGTGCACGAGTGGGTTACATCGAACTGGATCTCAACAGCGGTAAGATCCTTG
AGAGTTTTCGCCCCGAAGAACGTTTTCCAATGATGAGCACTTTTAAAGTTCTGCTATGTGGCGCGGTATT
ATCCCGTGTTGACGCCGGGCAAGAGCAACTCGGTCGCCGCATACACTATTCTCAGAATGACTTGGTTGAG
TACTCACCAGTCACAGAAAAGCATCTTACGGATGGCATGACAGTAAGAGAATTATGCAGTGCTGCCATAA
CCATGAGTGATAACACTGCGGCCAACTTACTTCTGACAACGATCGGAGGACCGAAGGAGCTAACCGCTTT
TTTGCACAACATGGGGGATCATGTAACTCGCCTTGATCGTTGGGAACCGGAGCTGAATGAAGCCATACCA
AACGACGAGCGTGACACCACGATGCCTGCAGCAATGGCAACAACGTTGCGCAAACTATTAACTGGCGAAC
TACTTACTCTAGCTTCCCGGCAACAATTAATAGACTGGATGGAGGCGGATAAAGTTGCAGGACCACTTCT
GCGCTCGGCCCTTCCGGCTGGCTGGTTTATTGCTGATAAATCTGGAGCCGGTGAGCGTGGGTCTCGCGGT
ATCATTGCAGCACTGGGGCCAGATGGTAAGCCCTCCCGTATCGTAGTTATCTACACGACGGGGAGTCAGG
CAACTATGGATGAACGAAATAGACAGATCGCTGAGATAGGTGCCTCACTGATTAAGCATTGGTAACTGTC
AGACCAAGTTTACTCATATATACTTTAGATTGATTTAAAACTTCATTTTTAATTTAAAAGGATCTAGGTG
AAGATCCTTTTTGATAATCTCATGACCAAAATCCCTTAACGTGAGTTTTCGTTCCACTGAGCGTCAGACC
CCGTAGAAAAGATCAAAGGATCTTCTTGAGATCCTTTTTTTCTGCGCGTAATCTGCTGCTTGCAAACAAA
AAAACCACCGCTACCAGCGGTGGTTTGTTTGCCGGATCAAGAGCTACCAACTCTTTTTCCGAAGGTAACT
GGCTTCAGCAGAGCGCAGATACCAAATACTGTCCTTCTAGTGTAGCCGTAGTTAGGCCACCACTTCAAGA
ACTCTGTAGCACCGCCTACATACCTCGCTCTGCTAATCCTGTTACCAGTGGCTGCTGCCAGTGGCGATAA
GTCGTGTCTTACCGGGTTGGACTCAAGACGATAGTTACCGGATAAGGCGCAGCGGTCGGGCTGAACGGGG
GGTTCGTGCACACAGCCCAGCTTGGAGCGAACGACCTACACCGAACTGAGATACCTACAGCGTGAGCTAT
GAGAAAGCGCCACGCTTCCCGAAGGGAGAAAGGCGGACAGGTATCCGGTAAGCGGCAGGGTCGGAACAGG
AGAGCGCACGAGGGAGCTTCCAGGGGGAAACGCCTGGTATCTTTATAGTCCTGTCGGGTTTCGCCACCTC
TGACTTGAGCGTCGATTTTTGTGATGCTCGTCAGGGGGGCGGAGCCTATGGAAAAACGCCAGCAACGCGG
CCTTTTTACGGTTCCTGGCCTTTTGCTGGCCTTTTGCTCACATGTTCTTTCCTGCGTTATCCCCTGATTC
TGTGGATAACCGTATTACCGCCTTTGAGTGAGCTGATACCGCTCGCCGCAGCCGAACGACCGAGCGCAGC
GAGTCAGTGAGCGAGGAAGCGGAAGAGCGCCTGATGCGGTATTTTCTCCTTACGCATCTGTGCGGTATTT
CACACCGCATAAATTCCGACACCATCGAATGGCGCAAAACCTTTCGCGGTATGGCATGATAGCGCCCGGA
AGAGAGTCAATTCAGGGTGGTGAATGTGAAACCAGTAACGTTATACGATGTCGCAGAGTATGCCGGTGTC
TCTTATCAGACCGTTTCCCGCGTGGTGAACCAGGCCAGCCACGTTTCTGCGAAAACGCGGGAAAAAGTGG
AAGCGGCGATGGCGGAGCTGAATTACATTCCCAACCGCGTGGCACAACAACTGGCGGGCAAACAGTCGTT
GCTGATTGGCGTTGCCACCTCCAGTCTGGCCCTGCACGCGCCGTCGCAAATTGTCGCGGCGATTAAATCT
CGCGCCGATCAACTGGGTGCCAGCGTGGTGGTGTCGATGGTAGAACGAAGCGGCGTCGAAGCCTGTAAAG
CGGCGGTGCACAATCTTCTCGCGCAACGCGTCAGTGGGCTGATCATTAACTATCCGCTGGATGACCAGGA
TGCCATTGCTGTGGAAGCTGCCTGCACTAATGTTCCGGCGTTATTTCTTGATGTCTCTGACCAGACACCC
ATCAACAGTATTATTTTCTCCCATGAAGACGGTACGCGACTGGGCGTGGAGCATCTGGTCGCATTGGGTC
ACCAGCAAATCGCGCTGTTAGCGGGCCCATTAAGTTCTGTCTCGGCGCGTCTGCGTCTGGCTGGCTGGCA
TAAATATCTCACTCGCAATCAAATTCAGCCGATAGCGGAACGGGAAGGCGACTGGAGTGCCATGTCCGGT
TTTCAACAAACCATGCAAATGCTGAATGAGGGCATCGTTCCCACTGCGATGCTGGTTGCCAACGATCAGA
TGGCGCTGGGCGCAATGCGCGCCATTACCGAGTCCGGGCTGCGCGTTGGTGCGGATATCTCGGTAGTGGG
ATACGACGATACCGAAGACAGCTCATGTTATATCCCGCCGTTAACCACCATCAAACAGGATTTTCGCCTG
CTGGGGCAAACCAGCGTGGACCGCTTGCTGCAACTCTCTCAGGGCCAGGCGGTGAAGGGCAATCAGCTGT
TGCCCGTCTCACTGGTGAAAAGAAAAACCACCCTGGCGCCCAATACGCAAACCGCCTCTCCCCGCGCGTT
GGCCGATTCATTAATGCAGCTGGCACGACAGGTTTCCCGACTGGAAAGCGGGCAGTGAGCGCAACGCAAT
TAATGTAAGTTAGCTCACTCATTAGGCACCCCAGGCTTTACACTTTATGCTTCCGGCTCGTATGTTGTGT
GGAATTGTGAGCGGATAACAATTTCACACAGGAAACAGCTATGACCATGATTACGGATTCACTGGCCGTC
GTTTTACAACGTCGTGACTGGGAAAACCCTGGCGTTACCCAACTTAATCGCCTTGCAGCACATCCCCCTT
TCGCCAGCTGGCGTAATAGCGAAGAGGCCCGCACCGATCGCCCTTCCCAACAGTTGCGCAGCCTGAATGG
CGAATGGCGCTTTGCCTGGTTTCCGGCACCAGAAGCGGTGCCGGAAAGCTGGCTGGAGTGCGATCTTCCT
GAGGCCGATACTGTCGTCGTCCCCTCAAACTGGCAGATGCACGGTTACGATGCGCCCATCTACACCAACG
TGACCTATCCCATTACGGTCAATCCGCCGTTTGTTCCCACGGAGAATCCGACGGGTTGTTACTCGCTCAC
ATTTAATGTTGATGAAAGCTGGCTACAGGAAGGCCAGACGCGAATTATTTTTGATGGCGTTGGAATTAGC
TTATCGACTGCACGGTGCACCAATGCTTCTGGCGTCAGGCAGCCATCGGAAGCTGTGGTATGGCTGTGCA
GGTCGTAAATCACTGCATAATTCGTGTCGCTCAAGGCGCACTCCCGTTCTGGATAATGTTTTTTGCGCCG
ACATCATAACGGTTCTGGCAAATATTCTGAAATGAGCTGTTGACAATTAATCATCGGCTCGTATAATGTG
TGGAATTGTGAGCGGATAACAATTTCACACAGGAAACAGTATTC
Features (pLannotate 1.2.2; 17 found; start..end, strand, type, name):
      1..654     +  CDS            GST26_SCHJA: Experimental evidence at protein level: Swiss-Prot protein existence level 1. GST isoenzymes appear to play a central role in the parasite detoxification system. Other functions are also suspected including a role in increasing the solubility of haematin in the parasite gut. From Schistosoma japonicum (Blood fluke).
    724..2826    +  CDS            SH3BP1: 3BP1_HUMAN - Experimental evidence at protein level: Swiss-Prot protein existence level 1. GTPase activating protein (GAP) which specifically converts GTP-bound Rho-type GTPases including RAC1 and CDC42 in their inactive GDP-bound form. By specifically inactivating RAC1 at the leading edge of migrating cells, it regulates the spatiotemporal organization of cell protrusions which is important for proper cell migration (PubMed:21658605). Also negatively regulates CDC42 in the process of actin remodeling and the formation of epithelial cell junctions (PubMed:22891260). Through its GAP activity to
   2874..2913    +  CDS            rop (fragment): Rop protein, which maintains plasmids at low copy number; rop
   3015..3055    +  misc_feature   bom (fragment): basis of mobility region from pBR322
   3160..3264    +  promoter       AmpR promoter: bla
   3265..4125    +  CDS            AmpR: β-lactamase; bla; confers resistance to ampicillin, carbenicillin, and related antibiotics
   4296..4884    +  rep_origin     ori: high-copy-number ColE1/pMB1/pBR322/pUC origin of replication
   5070..5121    -  misc_feature   bom (fragment): basis of mobility region from pBR322
   5128..5205    +  promoter       lacI promoter: lacI
   5206..6288    +  CDS            lacI: lac repressor; lacI; The lac repressor binds to the lac operator to inhibit transcription in E. coli. This inhibition can be relieved by adding lactose or isopropyl-β-D-thiogalactopyranoside (IPTG).
   6301..6322    +  protein_bind   CAP binding site: CAP binding activates transcription in the presence of cAMP. E. coli catabolite activator protein
   6337..6367    +  promoter       lac promoter: promoter for the E. coli lac operon
   6375..6391    +  protein_bind   lac operator: The lac repressor binds to the lac operator to inhibit transcription in E. coli. This inhibition can be relieved by adding lactose or isopropyl-β-D-thiogalactopyranoside (IPTG). lac repressor encoded by lacI
   6411..6584    +  CDS            lacZα: LacZα fragment of β-galactosidase; lacZ fragment
   6848..6964    -  CDS            yciV (fragment): RNAAM_ECOLI - Also known as trpH From Escherichia coli (strain K12).
   7040..7068    +  promoter       tac promoter: strong E. coli promoter; hybrid between the trp and lac UV5 promoters
   7076..7092    +  protein_bind   lac operator: The lac repressor binds to the lac operator to inhibit transcription in E. coli. This inhibition can be relieved by adding lactose or isopropyl-β-D-thiogalactopyranoside (IPTG). lac repressor encoded by lacI
