[The description below was written by a language model from this plasmid's Addgene catalogue record and pLannotate feature annotations shown in this document.]
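Description:
pGEX-4T-3-SH3BP1 is a bacterial expression plasmid built on the pGEX-4T-3 backbone for producing human SH3BP1 (also known as ARHGAP43) as a glutathione S-transferase fusion protein in E. coli. The 7,114 nt sequenced record shows the Schistosoma japonicum GST coding sequence followed, after a short linker region, by the SH3BP1 open reading frame of roughly 2.1 kb on the same strand, so GST sits at the N-terminus of the fusion. The insert was introduced by restriction cloning, but the sites used are not recorded. The linker itself is not annotated in the feature table, so its content, including any protease cleavage site, cannot be confirmed from the record.

Transcription of the fusion is driven by the tac promoter, a strong trp/lac hybrid, with an adjacent lac operator just upstream of GST on the circular map. The plasmid carries its own lacI gene with its promoter, so the lac repressor keeps expression off until it is relieved by IPTG. Propagation relies on a ColE1/pMB1-type origin listed as high copy, and selection on the β-lactamase gene, which confers ampicillin resistance. The remaining annotations are backbone remnants rather than functional payload: bom and rop fragments, a lac promoter/operator with a lacZα fragment, and a yciV fragment.

The GST moiety allows affinity capture of the fusion on glutathione resin, which suits purification of recombinant SH3BP1 and pull-down or biochemical assays. SH3BP1 is a GTPase-activating protein for Rho-family GTPases including RAC1 and CDC42, and the associated work concerns its role in confining Cdc42 activity during epithelial junction formation.
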