Addgene plasmid #136647: pGEX-4T-3-SH3BP1
Purpose: Expression of SHBP1-GST fusion protein in E. coli
Depositing lab: Maria Balda & Karl Matter. Depositing organization: University College London. Publication: Epithelial junction formation requires confinement of Cdc42 activity by a novel SH3BP1 complex. Elbediwy A, Zihni C, Terry SJ, Clark P, Matter K, Balda MS. J Cell Biol. 2012 Aug 20;198(4):677-93. doi: 10.1083/jcb.201202094. Epub 2012 Aug 13. PubMed 22891260.
Backbone
  Vector backbone: pGEX-4T-3
  Vector type: Bacterial Expression
Growth in bacteria
  Bacterial resistance: Ampicillin, 100 μg/mL
  Growth temperature: 37°C
  Growth strain: DH5alpha
  Copy number: High Copy
Gene/Insert
  Gene/Insert name: SH3BP1
  Species: H. sapiens (human)
  Entrez Gene: SH3BP1 (a.k.a. ARHGAP43)
  Cloning method: Restriction Enzyme; 5′ cloning site Unknown (unknown if destroyed)
Terms and licenses: Academic/Nonprofit Terms; Industry Terms: Not Available to Industry
How to cite: pGEX-4T-3-SH3BP1 was a gift from Maria Balda & Karl Matter (Addgene plasmid # 136647 ; http://n2t.net/addgene:136647 ; RRID:Addgene_136647)
