>Addgene plasmid #136647 | pGEX-4T-3-SH3BP1 | depositor partial sequence | sequence record 263794 | Insert Sequence
ATGATGAAGAGGCAGCTGCACCGCATGCGGCAGCTGGCCCAGACGGGCAGCTTGGGACGCACCCCGGAGA
CCGCTGAGTTCCTGGGTGAGGACCTGCTGCAGGTAGAACAGCGGCTGGAGCCGGCCAAGCGGGCAGCCCA
CAACATCCACAAGCGGCTGCAGGCCTGTCTGCAGGGCCAGAGCGGGGCAGACATGGACAAGCGGGTGAAG
AAGCTTCCCCTCATGGCTCTGTCCACCACGATGGCTGAGAGCTTCAAGGAGCTGGACCCTGATTCCAGCA
TGGGGAAGGCCTTGGAGATGAGCTGTGCCATCCAGAATCAGCTGGCCCGCATCCTGGCCGAGTTTGAGAT
GACCCTGGAGAGGGACGTCCTGCAGCCACTCAGCAGGCTGAGTGAGGAGGAGCTGCCAGCCATCCTCAAA
CACAAGAAAAGCCTCCAGAAGCTCGTGTCCGACTGGAACACACTCAAGAGCAGGCTCAGTCAGGCAACCA
AGAATTCAGGCAGCAGTCAAGGCCTAGGAGGCAGCCCGGGTAGTCACAGCCATACGACCATGGCCAACAA
GGTGGAGACGCTGAAGGAGGAGGAGGAGGAGCTGAAGAGGAAAGTGGAGCAATGCAGGGACGAGTACTTG
GCTGACCTGTACCACTTTGTTACCAAGGAGGACTCCTATGCCAACTACTTCATTCGTCTCCTGGAGATTC
AGGCCGATTACCATCGCAGGTCACTGAGCTCGCTGGACACAGCCCTGGCTGAGCTGAGGGAGAACCACGG
CCAAGCAGACCACTCCCCTTCGATGACAGCCACCCACTTCCCCAGGGTGTATGGGGTGTCGCTGGCAACC
CACCTGCAAGAGCTGGGCCGGGAGATTGCCCTGCCCATCGAGGCCTGCGTCATGATGCTGCTTTCTGAGG
GCATGAAGGAAGAGGGTCTCTTCCGTCTGGCTGCTGGGGCCTCGGTGCTGAAGCGTCTCAAGCAGACAAT
GGCCTCGGACCCCCACAGCCTGGAGGAGTTCTGCTCCGACCCGCACGCTGTGGCAGGTGCCCTCAAGTCC
TATCTGCGGGAGCTGCCAGAGCCTCTGATGACCTTCGACCTCTATGATGACTGGATGAGGGCAGCCAGCC
TGAAGGAGCCAGGGGCCCGGCTGCAGGCCCTCCAAGAGGTGTGCAGCCGCCTACCCCCCGAGAACCTCAG
CAACCTCAGGTACCTGATGAAGTTCCTGGCACGGCTGGCCGAGGAGCAGGAGGTGAACAAGATGACACCC
AGCAACATCGCCATAGTCCTGGGACCCAACTTGCTGTGGCCACCTGAGAAAGAAGGGGACCAGGCCCAGC
TGGATGCAGCCTCCGTGTCTTCCATCCAGGTGGTGGGCGTCGTCGAGGCGCTGATCCAGAGCGCAGACAC
CCTCTTCCCTGGAGACATCAACTTCAACGTGTCAGGCCTCTTCTCAGCTGTTACCCTCCAGGACACAGTC
AGTGACAGGCTGGCCTCTGAGGAACTTCCGTCCACTGCCGTGCCCACCCCAGCCACCACCCCGGCTCCGG
CTCCGGCTCCAGCTCCAGCTCCGGCCCCAGCCTTGGCTTCAGCAGCTACCAAGGAAAGGACAGAGTCTGA
GGTGCCTCCCAGACCAGCCTCCCCCAAGGTCACCAGGAGTCCCCCGGAGACAGCTGCCCCAGTGGAGGAC
ATGGCTCGGAGGACCAAGCGCCCGGCGCCAGCCCGGCCCACCATGCCGCCCCCCCAGGTCTCCGGCTCCC
GCTCCTCCCCTCCAGCCCCGCCCTTGCCCCCTGGCTCTGGCAGCCCTGGGACCCCCCAAGCCCTGCCCCG
ACGTCTGGTTGGCAGCAGCCTCCGAGCCCCCACAGTGCCACCCCCGTTACCCCCCACACCCCCTCAGCCT
GCCCGGCGCCAAAGCCGGCGTTCACCAGCCTCCCCCAGCCCGGCCTCCCCAGGTCCAGCCTCCCCCAGCC
CAGTCTCTTTGAGTAACCCTGCACAGGTGGACCTGGGGGCTGCCACAGCAGAGGGAGGAGCCCCTGAGGC
TATCAGTGGGGTCCCCACTCCCCCAGCTATCCCCCCGCAGCCCCGCCCCAGGAGCCTTGCCTCAGAGACC
AACTGA
